Addgene plasmid #130787: pMSCVbsd-PPARD-T427I
Purpose: Vector encoding PPARD cDNA for retroviral transduction
Depositing lab: Till Adhikary. Depositing organization: Philipps-Universitaet Marburg. Publication: PPARbeta/delta recruits NCOR and regulates transcription reinitiation of ANGPTL4. Legrand N, Bretscher CL, Zielke S, Wilke B, Daude M, Fritz B, Diederich WE, Adhikary T. Nucleic Acids Res. 2019 Oct 10;47(18):9573-9591. doi: 10.1093/nar/gkz685. PubMed 31428774.
Backbone
  Vector backbone: pMSCVbsd
  Vector type: Retroviral
  Selectable markers: Blasticidin
Growth in bacteria
  Bacterial resistance: Ampicillin, 100 μg/mL
  Growth temperature: 37°C
  Growth strain: NEB Stable
  Copy number: High Copy
Gene/Insert
  Gene/Insert name: PPARD T427I
  Species: H. sapiens (human)
  Mutation: T427I
  Entrez Gene: PPARD (a.k.a. FAAR, NR1C2, NUC1, NUCI, NUCII, PPARB)
  Cloning method: Restriction Enzyme; 5′ cloning site BglII (destroyed during cloning); 3′ cloning site XhoI (not destroyed)
  Sequencing primers: 5′ pMSCVseqfw (CCCTTGAACCTCCTCGTTCGACC); 3′ pMSCVseqrv (GAGACGTGCTACTTCCATTTGTC)
Terms and licenses: Academic/Nonprofit Terms; Industry Terms: Not Available to Industry
Depositor comments: Generated by PCR mutagenesis. Please visit https://www.biorxiv.org/content/10.1101/525576v2 for BioRxiv preprint.
How to cite: pMSCVbsd-PPARD-T427I was a gift from Till Adhikary (Addgene plasmid # 130787 ; http://n2t.net/addgene:130787 ; RRID:Addgene_130787)
