[The description below was written by a language model from this plasmid's Addgene catalogue record and pLannotate feature annotations shown in this document.]
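Description:
pMSCVbsd-PPARD-T427I is a gammaretroviral expression vector built on the pMSCVbsd backbone, a blasticidin-selectable version of the murine stem cell virus (MSCV) system, and is intended for stable delivery of a mutant human PPARD cDNA into mammalian cells by retroviral transduction. In bacteria it is maintained through a high-copy ColE1/pUC-type origin and an ampicillin resistance (β-lactamase) cassette. The annotated backbone also contains non-functional remnants of earlier cloning vectors, including fragments of lacI, lacZα, rop, bom, the tetracycline resistance gene and a short piece of viral env.

The proviral region begins with the 5′ LTR of murine embryonic stem cell virus, followed by the Ψ packaging signal and a truncated, start-codon-less gag segment, which together allow the transcribed RNA to be efficiently packaged when viral proteins are supplied in trans by a packaging cell line. The PPARD coding sequence, inserted between a destroyed BglII site and a retained XhoI site, lies directly downstream and has no annotated promoter of its own, so it is presumably expressed from the 5′ LTR. It encodes the ligand-activated nuclear receptor PPARβ/δ carrying a T427I substitution introduced by PCR mutagenesis; the record does not state the functional consequence of this change. Downstream, a mouse PGK promoter drives the blasticidin S deaminase gene for selection of transduced cells. The cassette ends in a 3′ LTR, which the automated annotation matches in fragments to a ΔU3-type MMLV LTR. The associated publication concerns PPARβ/δ recruitment of NCOR and transcriptional regulation of ANGPTL4, which suggests the construct is used to study receptor variants in that setting.
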