Features (pLannotate 1.2.2; 20 found; start..end, strand, type, name):
      1..517     +  LTR            5' LTR: 5' long terminal repeat from murine embryonic stem cell virus
    581..922     +  misc_feature   MESV Ψ: packaging signal of murine embryonic stem cell virus
    989..1405    +  CDS            gag (truncated): truncated Moloney murine leukemia virus (MMLV) gag gene lacking the start codon
   1482..2804    +  CDS            PPARD: PPARD_HUMAN - Also known as NR1C2, PPARB. Experimental evidence at protein level: Swiss-Prot protein existence level 1. Ligand-activated transcription factor. Receptor that binds peroxisome proliferators such as hypolipidemic drugs and fatty acids. Has a preference for poly-unsaturated fatty acids, such as gamma- linoleic acid and eicosapentanoic acid. Once activated by a ligand, the receptor binds to promoter elements of target genes. Regulates the peroxisomal beta-oxidation pathway of fatty acids. Functions as transcription activator for the acyl-CoA oxidase gene. Decreases expression of NPC
   2955..3454    +  promoter       PGK promoter: mouse phosphoglycerate kinase 1 promoter
   3475..3873    +  CDS            BSD: blasticidin S deaminase; Aspergillus terreus BSD; confers resistance to blasticidin
   3918..3952    +  LTR            3' LTR (ΔU3) (fragment): self-inactivating 3' long terminal repeat (LTR) from Moloney murine leukemia virus
   3949..4243    +  LTR            3' LTR (ΔU3) (fragment): self-inactivating 3' long terminal repeat (LTR) from Moloney murine leukemia virus
   4405..4421    -  protein_bind   lac operator: The lac repressor binds to the lac operator to inhibit transcription in E. coli. This inhibition can be relieved by adding lactose or isopropyl-β-D-thiogalactopyranoside (IPTG). lac repressor encoded by lacI
   4429..4459    -  promoter       lac promoter: promoter for the E. coli lac operon
   4474..4495    -  protein_bind   CAP binding site: CAP binding activates transcription in the presence of cAMP. E. coli catabolite activator protein
   4508..4600    -  CDS            lacI (fragment): lac repressor; lacI; The lac repressor binds to the lac operator to inhibit transcription in E. coli. This inhibition can be relieved by adding lactose or isopropyl-β-D-thiogalactopyranoside (IPTG).
   4783..5371    -  rep_origin     ori: high-copy-number ColE1/pMB1/pBR322/pUC origin of replication
   5542..6402    -  CDS            AmpR: β-lactamase; bla; confers resistance to ampicillin, carbenicillin, and related antibiotics
   6403..6507    -  promoter       AmpR promoter: bla
   6602..6637    +  CDS            rop (fragment): Rop protein, which maintains plasmids at low copy number; rop
   6739..6838    +  misc_feature   bom (fragment): basis of mobility region from pBR322
   6844..6993    -  CDS            lacZα (fragment): LacZα fragment of β-galactosidase; lacZ fragment
   6993..7194    -  CDS            TcR (fragment): tetracycline efflux protein; tet; confers resistance to tetracycline
   7195..7293    +  CDS            env (fragment): murine leukemia virus gPr80 envelope polyprotein precursor; env; proteolytically cleaved into gp70SU and p15TM subunits
>Addgene plasmid #130787 | pMSCVbsd-PPARD-T427I | addgene full sequence | sequence record 255494 | Addgene NGS Result
AATGAAAGACCCCACCTGTAGGTTTGGCAAGCTAGCTTAAGTAACGCCATTTTGCAAGGCATGGAAAATA
CATAACTGAGAATAGAGAAGTTCAGATCAAGGTTAGGAACAGAGAGACAGCAGAATATGGGCCAAACAGG
ATATCTGTGGTAAGCAGTTCCTGCCCCGGCTCAGGGCCAAGAACAGATGGTCCCCAGATGCGGTCCCGCC
CTCAGCAGTTTCTAGAGAACCATCAGATGTTTCCAGGGTGCCCCAAGGACCTGAAATGACCCTGTGCCTT
ATTTGAACTAACCAATCAGTTCGCTTCTCGCTTCTGTTCGCGCGCTTCTGCTCCCCGAGCTCAATAAAAG
AGCCCACAACCCCTCACTCGGCGCGCCAGTCCTCCGATAGACTGCGTCGCCCGGGTACCCGTATTCCCAA
TAAAGCCTCTTGCTGTTTGCATCCGAATCGTGGACTCGCTGATCCTTGGGAGGGTCTCCTCAGATTGATT
GACTGCCCACCTCGGGGGTCTTTCATTTGGAGGTTCCACCGAGATTTGGAGACCCCTGCCCAGGGACCAC
CGACCCCCCCGCCGGGAGGTAAGCTGGCCAGCGGTCGTTTCGTGTCTGTCTCTGTCTTTGTGCGTGTTTG
TGCCGGCATCTAATGTTTGCGCCTGCGTCTGTACTAGTTAGCTAACTAGCTCTGTATCTGGCGGACCCGT
GGTGGAACTGACGAGTTCTGAACACCCGGCCGCAACCCTGGGAGACGTCCCAGGGACTTTGGGGGCCGTT
TTTGTGGCCCGACCTGAGGAAGGGAGTCGATGTGGAATCCGACCCCGTCAGGATATGTGGTTCTGGTAGG
AGACGAGAACCTAAAACAGTTCCCGCCTCCGTCTGAATTTTTGCTTTCGGTTTGGAACCGAAGCCGCGCG
TCTTGTCTGCTGCAGCGCTGCAGCATCGTTCTGTGTTGTCTCTGTCTGACTGTGTTTCTGTATTTGTCTG
AAAATTAGGGCCAGACTGTTACCACTCCCTTAAGTTTGACCTTAGGTCACTGGAAAGATGTCGAGCGGAT
CGCTCACAACCAGTCGGTAGATGTCAAGAAGAGACGTTGGGTTACCTTCTGCTCTGCAGAATGGCCAACC
TTTAACGTCGGATGGCCGCGAGACGGCACCTTTAACCGAGACCTCATCACCCAGGTTAAGATCAAGGTCT
TTTCACCTGGCCCGCATGGACACCCAGACCAGGTCCCCTACATCGTGACCTGGGAAGCCTTGGCTTTTGA
CCCCCCTCCCTGGGTCAAGCCCTTTGTACACCCTAAGCCTCCGCCTCCTCTTCCTCCATCCGCCCCGTCT
CTCCCCCTTGAACCTCCTCGTTCGACCCCGCCTCGATCCTCCCTTTATCCAGCCCTCACTCCTTCTCTAG
GCGCCGGAATTAGATCCACTAGTAACGGCCGCCAGTGTGCTGGAATTCGCCCTTAGGTGTGGCGCCGAGG
GGAGATCAGCCATGGAGCAGCCACAGGAGGAAGCCCCTGAGGTCCGGGAAGAGGAGGAGAAAGAGGAAGT
GGCAGAGGCAGAAGGAGCCCCAGAGCTCAATGGGGGACCACAGCATGCACTTCCTTCCAGCAGCTACACA
GACCTCTCCCGGAGCTCCTCGCCACCCTCACTGCTGGACCAACTGCAGATGGGCTGTGACGGGGCCTCAT
GCGGCAGCCTCAACATGGAGTGCCGGGTGTGCGGGGACAAGGCATCGGGCTTCCACTACGGTGTTCATGC
ATGTGAGGGGTGCAAGGGCTTCTTCCGTCGTACGATCCGCATGAAGCTGGAGTACGAGAAGTGTGAGCGC
AGCTGCAAGATTCAGAAGAAGAACCGCAACAAGTGCCAGTACTGCCGCTTCCAGAAGTGCCTGGCACTGG
GCATGTCACACAACGCTATCCGTTTTGGTCGGATGCCGGAGGCTGAGAAGAGGAAGCTGGTGGCAGGGCT
GACTGCAAACGAGGGGAGCCAGTACAACCCACAGGTGGCCGACCTGAAGGCCTTCTCCAAGCACATCTAC
AATGCCTACCTGAAAAACTTCAACATGACCAAAAAGAAGGCCCGCAGCATCCTCACCGGCAAAGCCAGCC
ACACGGCGCCCTTTGTGATCCACGACATCGAGACATTGTGGCAGGCAGAGAAGGGGCTGGTGTGGAAGCA
GTTGGTGAATGGCCTGCCTCCCTACAAGGAGATCAGCGTGCACGTCTTCTACCGCTGCCAGTGCACCACA
GTGGAGACCGTGCGGGAGCTCACTGAGTTCGCCAAGAGCATCCCCAGCTTCAGCAGCCTCTTCCTCAACG
ACCAGGTTACCCTTCTCAAGTATGGCGTGCACGAGGCCATCTTCGCCATGCTGGCCTCTATCGTCAACAA
GGACGGGCTGCTGGTAGCCAACGGCAGTGGCTTTGTCACCCGTGAGTTCCTGCGCAGCCTCCGCAAACCC
TTCAGTGATATCATTGAGCCTAAGTTTGAATTTGCTGTCAAGTTCAACGCCCTGGAACTTGATGACAGTG
ACCTGGCCCTATTCATTGCGGCCATCATTCTGTGTGGAGACCGGCCAGGCCTCATGAACGTTCCACGGGT
GGAGGCTATCCAGGACACCATCCTGCGTGCCCTCGAATTCCACCTGCAGGCCAACCACCCTGATGCCCAG
TACCTCTTCCCCAAGCTGCTGCAGAAGATGGCTGACCTGCGGCAACTGGTCACCGAGCACGCCCAGATGA
TGCAGCGGATCAAGAAGACCGAAACCGAGATCTCGCTGCACCCTCTGCTCCAGGAGATCTACAAGGACAT
GTACTAACGGCGGCACCCAGGCCTCCCTGCAGACTCCAATGGGGCCAGCACTGGAGGGGCCCACCCACAT
GACTTTTCCATTGACCAGCTCTCAAGGGCGAATTCTGCAGATATCCATCACACTGGCGGCCGCTCGAGGT
TAACGAATTCTACCGGGTAGGGGAGGCGCTTTTCCCAAGGCAGTCTGGAGCATGCGCTTTAGCAGCCCCG
CTGGGCACTTGGCGCTACACAAGTGGCCTCTGGCCTCGCACACATTCCACATCCACCGGTAGGCGCCAAC
CGGCTCCGTTCTTTGGTGGCCCCTTCGCGCCACCTTCTACTCCTCCCCTAGTCAGGAAGTTCCCCCCCGC
CCCGCAGCTCGCGTCGTGCAGGACGTGACAAATGGAAGTAGCACGTCTCACTAGTCTCGTGCAGATGGAC
AGCACCGCTGAGCAATGGAAGCGGGTAGGCCTTTGGGGCAGCGGCCAATAGCAGCTTTGCTCCTTCGCTT
TCTGGGCTCAGAGGCTGGGAAGGGGTGGGTCCGGGGGCGGGCTCAGGGGCGGGCTCAGGGGCGGGGCGGG
CGCCCGAAGGTCCTCCGGAGGCCCGGCATTCTGCACGCTTCAAAAGCGCACGTCTGCCGCGCTGTTCTCC
TCTTCCTCATCTCCGGGCCTTTCGACCTGCAGCCCAAGCTTACCATGGCCAAGCCTTTGTCTCAAGAAGA
ATCCACCCTCATTGAAAGAGCAACGGCTACAATCAACAGCATCCCCATCTCTGAAGACTACAGCGTCGCC
AGCGCAGCTCTCTCTAGCGACGGCCGCATCTTCACTGGTGTCAATGTATATCATTTTACTGGGGGACCTT
GTGCAGAACTCGTGGTGCTGGGCACTGCTGCTGCTGCGGCAGCTGGCAACCTGACTTGTATCGTCGCGAT
CGGAAATGAGAACAGGGGCATCTTGAGCCCCTGCGGACGGTGCCGACAGGTGCTTCTCGATCTGCATCCT
GGGATCAAAGCCATAGTGAAGGACAGTGATGGACAGCCGACGGCAGTTGGGATTCGTGAATTGCTGCCCT
CTGGTTATGTGTGGGAGGGCTAATCGATAAAATAAAAGATTTTATTTAGTCTCCAGAAAAAGGGGGGAAT
GAAAGACCCCACCTGTAGGTTTGGCAAGCTAGAGAACCATCAGATGTTTCCAGGGTGCCCCAAGGACCTG
AAATGACCCTGTGCCTTATTTGAACTAACCAATCAGTTCGCTTCTCGCTTCTGTTCGCGCGCTTCTGCTC
CCCGAGCTCAATAAAAGAGCCCACAACCCCTCACTCGGCGCGCCAGTCCTCCGATAGACTGCGTCGCCCG
GGTACCCGTGTATCCAATAAACCCTCTTGCAGTTGCATCCGACTTGTGGTCTCGCTGTTCCTTGGGAGGG
TCTCCTCTGAGTGATTGACTACCCGTCAGCGGGGGTCTTTCATGGGTAACAGTTTCTTGAAGTTGGAGAA
CAACATTCTGAGGGTAGGAGTCGAATATTAAGTAATCCTGACTCAATTAGCCACTGTTTTGAATCCACAT
ACTCCAATACTCCTGAAATAGTTCATTATGGACAGCGCAGAAAGAGCTGGGGAGAATTGTGAAATTGTTA
TCCGCTCACAATTCCACACAACATACGAGCCGGAAGCATAAAGTGTAAAGCCTGGGGTGCCTAATGAGTG
AGCTAACTCACATTAATTGCGTTGCGCTCACTGCCCGCTTTCCAGTCGGGAAACCTGTCGTGCCAGCTGC
ATTAATGAATCGGCCAACGCGCGGGGAGAGGCGGTTTGCGTATTGGGCGCTCTTCCGCTTCCTCGCTCAC
TGACTCGCTGCGCTCGGTCGTTCGGCTGCGGCGAGCGGTATCAGCTCACTCAAAGGCGGTAATACGGTTA
TCCACAGAATCAGGGGATAACGCAGGAAAGAACATGTGAGCAAAAGGCCAGCAAAAGGCCAGGAACCGTA
AAAAGGCCGCGTTGCTGGCGTTTTTCCATAGGCTCCGCCCCCCTGACGAGCATCACAAAAATCGACGCTC
AAGTCAGAGGTGGCGAAACCCGACAGGACTATAAAGATACCAGGCGTTTCCCCCTGGAAGCTCCCTCGTG
CGCTCTCCTGTTCCGACCCTGCCGCTTACCGGATACCTGTCCGCCTTTCTCCCTTCGGGAAGCGTGGCGC
TTTCTCATAGCTCACGCTGTAGGTATCTCAGTTCGGTGTAGGTCGTTCGCTCCAAGCTGGGCTGTGTGCA
CGAACCCCCCGTTCAGCCCGACCGCTGCGCCTTATCCGGTAACTATCGTCTTGAGTCCAACCCGGTAAGA
CACGACTTATCGCCACTGGCAGCAGCCACTGGTAACAGGATTAGCAGAGCGAGGTATGTAGGCGGTGCTA
CAGAGTTCTTGAAGTGGTGGCCTAACTACGGCTACACTAGAAGAACAGTATTTGGTATCTGCGCTCTGCT
GAAGCCAGTTACCTTCGGAAAAAGAGTTGGTAGCTCTTGATCCGGCAAACAAACCACCGCTGGTAGCGGT
GGTTTTTTTGTTTGCAAGCAGCAGATTACGCGCAGAAAAAAAGGATCTCAAGAAGATCCTTTGATCTTTT
CTACGGGGTCTGACGCTCAGTGGAACGAAAACTCACGTTAAGGGATTTTGGTCATGAGATTATCAAAAAG
GATCTTCACCTAGATCCTTTTAAATTAAAAATGAAGTTTTAAATCAATCTAAAGTATATATGAGTAAACT
TGGTCTGACAGTTACCAATGCTTAATCAGTGAGGCACCTATCTCAGCGATCTGTCTATTTCGTTCATCCA
TAGTTGCCTGACTCCCCGTCGTGTAGATAACTACGATACGGGAGGGCTTACCATCTGGCCCCAGTGCTGC
AATGATACCGCGAGACCCACGCTCACCGGCTCCAGATTTATCAGCAATAAACCAGCCAGCCGGAAGGGCC
GAGCGCAGAAGTGGTCCTGCAACTTTATCCGCCTCCATCCAGTCTATTAATTGTTGCCGGGAAGCTAGAG
TAAGTAGTTCGCCAGTTAATAGTTTGCGCAACGTTGTTGCCATTGCTACAGGCATCGTGGTGTCACGCTC
GTCGTTTGGTATGGCTTCATTCAGCTCCGGTTCCCAACGATCAAGGCGAGTTACATGATCCCCCATGTTG
TGCAAAAAAGCGGTTAGCTCCTTCGGTCCTCCGATCGTTGTCAGAAGTAAGTTGGCCGCAGTGTTATCAC
TCATGGTTATGGCAGCACTGCATAATTCTCTTACTGTCATGCCATCCGTAAGATGCTTTTCTGTGACTGG
TGAGTACTCAACCAAGTCATTCTGAGAATAGTGTATGCGGCGACCGAGTTGCTCTTGCCCGGCGTCAATA
CGGGATAATACCGCGCCACATAGCAGAACTTTAAAAGTGCTCATCATTGGAAAACGTTCTTCGGGGCGAA
AACTCTCAAGGATCTTACCGCTGTTGAGATCCAGTTCGATGTAACCCACTCGTGCACCCAACTGATCTTC
AGCATCTTTTACTTTCACCAGCGTTTCTGGGTGAGCAAAAACAGGAAGGCAAAATGCCGCAAAAAAGGGA
ATAAGGGCGACACGGAAATGTTGAATACTCATACTCTTCCTTTTTCAATATTATTGAAGCATTTATCAGG
GTTATTGTCTCATGAGCGGATACATATTTGAATGTATTTAGAAAAATAAACAAATAGGGGTTCCGCGCAC
ATTTCCCCGAAAAGTGCCACCTGACGTCTAAGAAACCATTATTATCATGACATTAACCTATAAAAATAGG
CGTATCACGAGGCCCTTTCGTCTCGCGCGTTTCGGTGATGACGGTGAAAACCTCTGACACATGCAGCTCC
CGGAGACGGTCACAGCTTGTCTGTAAGCGGATGCCGGGAGCAGACAAGCCCGTCAGGGCGCGTCAGCGGG
TGTTGGCGGGTGTCGGGGCTGGCTTAACTATGCGGCATCAGAGCAGATTGTACTGAGAGTGCACCATATG
CGGTGTGAAATACCGCACAGATGCGTAAGGAGAAAATACCGCATCAGGCGCCATTCGCCATTCAGGCTGC
GCAACTGTTGGGAAGGGCGATCGGTGCGGGCCTCTTCGCTATTACGCCAGCTGGCGAAAGGGGGATGTGC
TGCAAGGCGATTAAGTTGGGTAACGCCAGGGTTTTCCCAGTCACGACGTTGTAAAACGACGGCGCAAGGA
ATGGTGCATGCAAGGAGATGGCGCCCAACAGTCCCCCGGCCACGGGGCCTGCCACCATACCCACGCCGAA
ACAAGCGCTCATGAGCCCGAAGTGGCGAGCCCGATCTTCCCCATCGGTGATGTCGGCGATATAGGCGCCA
GCAACCGCACCTGTGGCGCCGGTGATGCCGGCCACGATGCGTCCGGCGTAGAGGCGATTAGTCCAATTTG
TTAAAGACAGGATATCAGTGGTCCAGGCTCTAGTTTTGACTCAACAATATCACCAGCTGAAGCCTATAGA
GTACGAGCCATAGATAAAATAAAAGATTTTATTTAGTCTCCAGAAAAAGGGGGG
