>Addgene plasmid #130787 | pMSCVbsd-PPARD-T427I | depositor partial sequence | sequence record 250298 | PPARD T427I
ATGGAGCAGCCACAGGAGGAAGCCCCTGAGGTCCGGGAAGAGGAGGAGAAAGAGGAAGTGGCAGAGGCAG
AAGGAGCCCCAGAGCTCAATGGGGGACCACAGCATGCACTTCCTTCCAGCAGCTACACAGACCTCTCCCG
GAGCTCCTCGCCACCCTCACTGCTGGACCAACTGCAGATGGGCTGTGACGGGGCCTCATGCGGCAGCCTC
AACATGGAGTGCCGGGTGTGCGGGGACAAGGCATCGGGCTTCCACTACGGTGTTCATGCATGTGAGGGGT
GCAAGGGCTTCTTCCGTCGTACGATCCGCATGAAGCTGGAGTACGAGAAGTGTGAGCGCAGCTGCAAGAT
TCAGAAGAAGAACCGCAACAAGTGCCAGTACTGCCGCTTCCAGAAGTGCCTGGCACTGGGCATGTCACAC
AACGCTATCCGTTTTGGTCGGATGCCGGAGGCTGAGAAGAGGAAGCTGGTGGCAGGGCTGACTGCAAACG
AGGGGAGCCAGTACAACCCACAGGTGGCCGACCTGAAGGCCTTCTCCAAGCACATCTACAATGCCTACCT
GAAAAACTTCAACATGACCAAAAAGAAGGCCCGCAGCATCCTCACCGGCAAAGCCAGCCACACGGCGCCC
TTTGTGATCCACGACATCGAGACATTGTGGCAGGCAGAGAAGGGGCTGGTGTGGAAGCAGTTGGTGAATG
GCCTGCCTCCCTACAAGGAGATCAGCGTGCACGTCTTCTACCGCTGCCAGTGCACCACAGTGGAGACCGT
GCGGGAGCTCACTGAGTTCGCCAAGAGCATCCCCAGCTTCAGCAGCCTCTTCCTCAACGACCAGGTTACC
CTTCTCAAGTATGGCGTGCACGAGGCCATCTTCGCCATGCTGGCCTCTATCGTCAACAAGGACGGGCTGC
TGGTAGCCAACGGCAGTGGCTTTGTCACCCGTGAGTTCCTGCGCAGCCTCCGCAAACCCTTCAGTGATAT
CATTGAGCCTAAGTTTGAATTTGCTGTCAAGTTCAACGCCCTGGAACTTGATGACAGTGACCTGGCCCTA
TTCATTGCGGCCATCATTCTGTGTGGAGACCGGCCAGGCCTCATGAACGTTCCACGGGTGGAGGCTATCC
AGGACACCATCCTGCGTGCCCTCGAATTCCACCTGCAGGCCAACCACCCTGATGCCCAGTACCTCTTCCC
CAAGCTGCTGCAGAAGATGGCTGACCTGCGGCAACTGGTCACCGAGCACGCCCAGATGATGCAGCGGATC
AAGAAGACCGAAACCGAGATCTCGCTGCACCCTCTGCTCCAGGAGATCTACAAGGACATGTACTAA
